Addgene plasmid #85746: TetO-FUW-PBRM1-pgk-puro
Purpose: tetracyline-inducible lentiviral vector expressing human polybromo-1 (PBRM1) in mammlian cells
Depositing lab: Emily Dykhuizen. Depositing organization: Purdue University. Publication: PBRM1 Regulates the Expression of Genes Involved in Metabolism and Cell Adhesion in Renal Clear Cell Carcinoma. Chowdhury B, Porter EG, Stewart JC, Ferreira CR, Schipma MJ, Dykhuizen EC. PLoS One. 2016 Apr 21;11(4):e0153718. doi: 10.1371/journal.pone.0153718. eCollection 2016. PubMed 27100670.
Backbone
  Vector backbone: FUW
  Backbone manufacturer: Rudolf Jaenisch
  Backbone size w/o insert (bp): 9537
  Total vector size (bp): 14454
  Modifications to backbone: puro resistance added
  Vector type: Lentiviral
  Selectable markers: Puromycin
Growth in bacteria
  Bacterial resistance: Ampicillin, 100 μg/mL
  Growth temperature: 37°C
  Growth strain: NEB Stable
  Growth instructions: prone to rearrangement
  Copy number: Unknown
Gene/Insert
  Gene/Insert name: PBRM1 (alt name: Polybromo-1, BAF180)
  Species: H. sapiens (human)
  Insert size (bp): 4902
  Entrez Gene: PBRM1 (a.k.a. BAF180, PB1, RCC, SMARCH1)
  Promoter: CMV
  Tag / fusion protein: none
  Cloning method: Restriction Enzyme; 5′ cloning site EcoRI (not destroyed); 3′ cloning site EcoRI (not destroyed)
  Sequencing primers: 5′ fuwF
Terms and licenses: Academic/Nonprofit Terms; Industry Terms: Not Available to Industry
How to cite: TetO-FUW-PBRM1-pgk-puro was a gift from Emily Dykhuizen (Addgene plasmid # 85746 ; http://n2t.net/addgene:85746 ; RRID:Addgene_85746)
