[The description below was written by a language model from this plasmid's Addgene catalogue record and pLannotate feature annotations shown in this document.]
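Description:
TetO-FUW-PBRM1-pgk-puro is a tetracycline-inducible lentiviral transfer vector built on the FUW backbone for expressing human polybromo-1 (PBRM1, also called BAF180), a subunit of the PBAF SWI/SNF chromatin remodeling complex, in mammalian cells. It is propagated in E. coli through a high-copy ColE1/pUC-type origin with ampicillin resistance; an f1 origin is also annotated, and the record notes the plasmid is prone to rearrangement. Outside the viral region the backbone also carries an SV40/EM7-driven bleomycin/Zeocin resistance cassette, although the catalogue lists only puromycin as the mammalian selectable marker.

The viral genome is transcribed from a CMV enhancer/promoter fused to a truncated HIV-1 5' LTR, followed by the Ψ packaging signal, RRE and cPPT/CTS, which support packaging, Rev-dependent export and nuclear import of the vector genome. The roughly 4.9 kb untagged PBRM1 coding sequence, cloned between EcoRI sites, sits downstream of a tetracycline response element with seven tetO copies joined to a minimal CMV promoter. The "CMV" promoter in the catalogue therefore corresponds to this inducible TRE/minimal CMV unit, which requires a tetracycline-controlled transactivator supplied separately, as none is annotated here. The automated annotation matched the insert to the mouse Pbrm1 protein, whereas the catalogue states the insert is human; this probably reflects close homology. Downstream, a mouse PGK promoter drives puromycin N-acetyltransferase for constitutive selection of transduced cells, followed by WPRE to enhance transcript expression and a truncated 3' LTR. The associated publication indicates use in studying PBRM1-dependent gene regulation in renal clear cell carcinoma.
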