Features (pLannotate 1.2.2; 34 found; start..end, strand, type, name):
     35..4936    +  CDS            Pbrm1: PB1_MOUSE - Also known as Baf180, Pb1. Experimental evidence at protein level: Swiss-Prot protein existence level 1. Involved in transcriptional activation and repression of select genes by chromatin remodeling (alteration of DNA-nucleosome topology). Required for the stability of the SWI/SNF chromatin remodeling complex SWI/SNF-B (PBAF). Acts as a negative regulator of cell proliferation. From Mus musculus (Mouse).
   4959..5458    +  promoter       PGK promoter: mouse phosphoglycerate kinase 1 promoter
   5479..6078    +  CDS            PuroR: puromycin N-acetyltransferase; pac from Streptomyces alboniger; confers resistance to puromycin
   6079..6102    +  misc_feature   MCS (fragment): pBluescript multiple cloning site
   6102..6690    +  misc_feature   WPRE: woodchuck hepatitis virus posttranscriptional regulatory element
   6627..7208    +  CDS            nef (fragment): NEF_HV1H2 - Experimental evidence at protein level: Swiss-Prot protein existence level 1. Extracellular Nef protein targets CD4(+) T-lymphocytes for apoptosis by interacting with CXCR4 surface receptors. From Human immunodeficiency virus type 1 group M subtype B (isolate HXB2) (HIV-1).
   7215..7395    +  LTR            5' LTR (truncated): truncated 5' long terminal repeat (LTR) from HIV-1
   7427..7651    +  polyA_signal   bGH poly(A) signal: bovine growth hormone polyadenylation signal
   7655..7676    +  promoter       SV40 promoter (fragment): SV40 enhancer and early promoter
   7697..8125    +  rep_origin     f1 ori (sequence partly withheld): f1 bacteriophage origin of replication; arrow indicates direction of (+) strand synthesis
   8139..8468    +  promoter       SV40 promoter: SV40 enhancer and early promoter
   8516..8563    +  promoter       EM7 promoter: synthetic bacterial promoter&nbsp
   8582..8956    +  CDS            BleoR: antibiotic-binding protein; Sh ble from Streptoalloteichus hindustanus; confers resistance to bleomycin, phleomycin, and Zeocin™
   8966..9091    +  CDS            ble (fragment): BLE_KLEPN - Experimental evidence at protein level: Swiss-Prot protein existence level 1. Binding protein with a strong affinity to the bleomycin family of antibiotics. Binds to CL990; an antimitotic-antibiotic compound. From Klebsiella pneumoniae.
   9086..9207    +  polyA_signal   SV40 poly(A) signal: SV40 polyadenylation signal
   9278..9300    -  protein_bind   lac operator (fragment): The lac repressor binds to the lac operator to inhibit transcription in E. coli. This inhibition can be relieved by adding lactose or isopropyl-β-D-thiogalactopyranoside (IPTG). lac repressor encoded by lacI
   9304..9334    -  promoter       lac promoter: promoter for the E. coli lac operon
   9349..9370    -  protein_bind   CAP binding site: CAP binding activates transcription in the presence of cAMP. E. coli catabolite activator protein
   9383..9475    -  CDS            lacI (fragment): lac repressor; lacI; The lac repressor binds to the lac operator to inhibit transcription in E. coli. This inhibition can be relieved by adding lactose or isopropyl-β-D-thiogalactopyranoside (IPTG).
   9658..10246   -  rep_origin     ori: high-copy-number ColE1/pMB1/pBR322/pUC origin of replication
  10417..11277   -  CDS            AmpR: β-lactamase; bla; confers resistance to ampicillin, carbenicillin, and related antibiotics
  11278..11382   -  promoter       AmpR promoter: bla
  11441..11493   -  misc_feature   bom (fragment): basis of mobility region from pBR322
  11648..12027   +  enhancer       CMV enhancer: human cytomegalovirus immediate early enhancer
  12028..12227   +  promoter       CMV promoter: human cytomegalovirus (CMV) immediate early promoter
  12245..12425   +  LTR            5' LTR (truncated): truncated 5' long terminal repeat (LTR) from HIV-1
  12472..12597   +  misc_feature   HIV-1 Ψ: packaging signal of human immunodeficiency virus type 1
  12581..12944   +  CDS            HIV-1 gag (fragment): gag protein from human immunodeficiency virus 1; gag
  13090..13323   +  misc_feature   RRE: The Rev response element (RRE) of HIV-1 allows for Rev-dependent mRNA export from the nucleus to the cytoplasm.
  13700..13800   +  CDS            Rev (fragment): human immunodeficiency virus 1 (HIV-1) Rev protein; rev; enhances nuclear export of unspliced and incompletely spliced viral mRNAs
  13850..13967   +  misc_feature   cPPT/CTS: central polypurine tract and central termination sequence of HIV-1
  14024..14294   +  protein_bind   tetracycline response element: contains seven copies of the tetracycline operator tetO tetracycline repressor TetR
  14305..14322   +  misc_feature   MCS (fragment): pUC18/19 multiple cloning site
  14327..14365   +  promoter       minimal CMV promoter: human cytomegalovirus (CMV) immediate early promoter
>Addgene plasmid #85746 | TetO-FUW-PBRM1-pgk-puro | addgene full sequence | sequence record 174058 | Addgene Partial NGS Result
AATTGCTAGCCGATGGATCCGTGAATTCGCCACCATGGGTTCCAAGAGAAGAAGAGCTACCTCCCCTTCC
AGCAGTGTCAGCGGGGACTTTGATGATGGGCACCATTCTGTGTCAACACCAGGCCCAAGCAGGAAAAGGA
GGAGACTTTCCAATCTTCCAACTGTAGATCCTATTGCCGTGTGCCATGAACTCTATAATACCATCCGAGA
CTATAAGGATGAACAGGGCAGACTTCTCTGTGAGCTCTTCATTAGGGCACCAAAGCGAAGAAATCAACCA
GACTATTATGAAGTGGTTTCTCAGCCCATTGACTTGATGAAAATCCAACAGAAACTAAAAATGGAAGAGT
ATGATGATGTTAATTTGCTGACTGCTGACTTCCAGCTTCTTTTTAACAATGCAAAGTCCTATTATAAGCC
AGATTCTCCTGAATATAAAGCCGCTTGCAAACTCTGGGATTTGTACCTTCGAACAAGAAATGAGTTTGTT
CAGAAAGGAGAAGCAGATGACGAAGATGATGATGAAGATGGGCAAGACAATCAGGGCACAGTGACTGAAG
GATCTTCTCCAGCTTACTTGAAGGAGATCCTGGAGCAGCTTCTTGAAGCCATAGTTGTAGCTACAAATCC
ATCAGGACGTCTCATTAGCGAACTTTTTCAGAAACTGCCTTCTAAAGTGCAATATCCAGATTATTATGCA
ATAATTAAGGAGCCTATAGATCTCAAGACCATTGCCCAGAGGATACAGAATGGAAGCTACAAAAGTATTC
ATGCAATGGCCAAAGATATAGATCTCCTCGCAAAAAATGCCAAAACTTATAATGAGCCTGGCTCTCAAGT
ATTCAAGGATGCAAATTCAATTAAAAAAATATTTTATATGAAAAAGGCTGAAATTGAACATCATGAAATG
GCTAAGTCAAGTCTTCGAATGAGGACTCCATCCAACTTGGCTGCAGCCAGACTGACAGGTCCTTCACACA
GTAAAGGCAGCCTTGGTGAAGAGAGAAATCCCACTAGCAAGTATTACCGTAATAAAAGAGCAGTACAAGG
AGGTCGTTTATCAGCAATTACAATGGCACTTCAATATGGCTCAGAAAGTGAAGAAGATGCTGCTTTAGCT
GCTGCACGCTATGAAGAGGGAGAGTCAGAAGCAGAAAGCATCACTTCCTTTATGGATGTTTCAAATCCTT
TTTATCAGCTTTATGACACAGTTAGGAGTTGTCGGAATAACCAAGGGCAGCTAATAGCTGAACCTTTTTA
CCATTTGCCTTCAAAGAAAAAATACCCTGATTATTACCAGCAAATTAAAATGCCCATATCACTACAACAG
ATCCGAACAAAACTGAAGAATCAAGAATATGAAACTTTAGATCATTTGGAGTGTGATCTGAATTTAATGT
TTGAAAATGCCAAACGCTATAATGTGCCCAATTCAGCCATCTACAAGCGAGTTCTAAAATTGCAGCAAGT
TATGCAGGCAAAGAAGAAAGAGCTTGCCAGGAGAGACGATATCGAGGACGGAGACAGCATGATCTCTTCA
GCCACCTCTGATACTGGTAGTGCCAAAAGAAAAAGTAAAAAGAACATAAGAAAGCAGCGAATGAAAATCT
TATTCAATGTTGTTCTTGAAGCTCGAGAGCCAGGTTCAGGCAGAAGACTTTGTGACCTATTTATGGTTAA
ACCATCCAAAAAGGACTATCCTGATTATTATAAAATCATCTTGGAGCCAATGGACTTGAAAATAATTGAG
CATAACATCCGCAATGACAAATATGCTGGTGAAGAGGGAATGATAGAAGACATGAAGCTGATGTTCCGGA
ATGCCAGGCACTATAATGAGGAGGGCTCCCAGGTTTATAATGATGCACATATCCTGGAGAAGTTACTCAA
GGAGAAAAGGAAAGAGCTGGGCCCACTGCCTGATGATGATGACATGGCTTCTCCCAAACTCAAGCTGAGT
AGGAAGAGTGGCATTTCTCCTAAAAAATCAAAATACATGACTCCAATGCAGCAGAAACTAAATGAGGTCT
ATGAAGCTGTAAAGAACTATACTGATAAGAGGGGTCGCCGCCTCAGTGCCATATTTCTGAGGCTTCCCTC
TAGATCTGAGTTGCCTGACTACTATCTGACTATTAAAAAGCCCATGGACATGGAAAAAATTCGAAGTCAC
ATGATGGCCAACAAGTACCAAGATATTGACTCTATGGTTGAGGACTTTGTCATGATGTTTAATAATGCCT
GTACGTACAATGAGCCGGAGTCTTTGATCTACAAAGATGCTCTTGTTCTACACAAAGTCCTGCTTGAAAC
ACGCAGAGACCTGGAGGGAGATGAGGACTCTCATGTCCCAAATGTGACTTTGCTGATTCAAGAGCTTATC
CACAATCTTTTTGTGTCAGTCATGAGTCATCAGGATGATGAGGGAAGATGCTACAGCGATTCTTTAGCAG
AAATTCCTGCTGTGGATCCCAACTTTCCTAACAAACCACCCCTTACATTTGACATAATTAGGAAGAATGT
TGAAAATAATCGCTACCGTCGGCTTGATTTATTTCAAGAGCATATGTTTGAAGTATTGGAACGAGCAAGA
AGGATGAATCGGACAGATTCAGAAATATATGAAGATGCAGTAGAACTTCAGCAGTTTTTTATTAAAATTC
GTGATGAACTCTGCAAAAATGGAGAGATTCTTCTTTCACCGGCACTCAGCTATACCACAAAACATTTGCA
TAATGATGTGGAGAAAGAGAGAAAGGAAAAATTGCCAAAAGAAATAGAGGAAGATAAACTAAAACGAGAA
GAAGAAAAAAGAGAAGCTGAAAAGAGTGAAGATTCCTCTGGTGCTGCAGGCCTCTCAGGCTTACATCGCA
CATACAGCCAGGACTGTAGCTTTAAAAACAGCATGTACCATGTTGGAGATTACGTCTATGTGGAACCTGC
AGAGGCCAACCTACAACCACATATCGTCTGTATTGAAAGACTGTGGGAGGATTCAGCTGGTGAAAAATGG
TTGTATGGCTGTTGGTTTTACCGACCAAATGAAACATTCCACCTGGCTACACGAAAATTTCTAGAAAAAG
AAGTTTTTAAGAGTGACTATTACAACAAAGTTCCAGTTAGTAAAATTCTAGGCAAGTGTGTGGTCATGTT
TGTCAAGGAATACTTTAAGTTATGCCCAGAAAACTTCCGAGATGAGGATGTTTTTGTCTGTGAATCACGG
TATTCTGCCAAAACCAAATCTTTTAAGAAAATTAAACTGTGGACCATGCCCATCAGCTCAGTCAGGTTTG
TCCCTCGGGATGTGCCTCTGCCTGTGGTTCGCGTGGCCTCTGTATTTGCAAATGCAGATAAAGGTGATGA
TGAGAAGAATACAGACAACTCAGAGGACAGTCGAGCTGAAGACAATTTTAACTTGGAAAAGGAAAAAGAA
GATGTCCCTGTGGAAATGTCCAATGGTGAACCAGGTTGCCACTACTTTGAGCAGCTCCATTACAATGACA
TGTGGCTGAAGGTTGGCGACTGTGTCTTCATCAAGTCCCATGGCCTGGTGCGTCCTCGTGTGGGCAGAAT
TGAAAAAGTATGGGTTCGAGATGGAGCTGCATATTTTTATGGCCCCATCTTCATTCACCCTGAAGAAACA
GAGCATGAGCCCACAAAAATGTTCTACAAAAAAGAAGTATTTCTGAGTAATCTGGAAGAAACCTGCCCCA
TGACATGTATTCTCGGAAAGTGTGCTGTGTTGTCATTCAAGGACTTCCTCTCCTGCAGGCCAACTGAAAT
ACCAGAAAATGACATTCTGCTTTGTGAGAGCCGCTACAATGAGAGCGACAAGCAGATGAAGAAATTCAAA
GGATTGAAGAGGTTTTCACTCTCTGCTAAAGTGGTAGATGATGAAATTTACTACTTCAGAAAACCAATTG
TTCCTCAGAAGGAGCCATCACCTTTGCTGGAAAAGAAGATCCAGTTGCTAGAAGCTAAATTTGCCGAGTT
AGAAGGTGGAGATGATGATATTGAAGAGATGGGAGAAGAAGATAGTGAGGTCATTGAACCTCCTTCTCTA
CCTCAGCTTCAGACCCCCCTGGCCAGTGAGCTGGACCTCATGCCCTACACACCCCCACAGTCTACCCCAA
AGTCTGCCAAAGGCAGTGCAAAGAAGGAAGGCTCCAAACGGAAAATCAACATGAGTGGCTACATCCTGTT
CAGCAGTGAGATGAGGGCTGTGATTAAGGCCCAACACCCAGACTACTCTTTCGGGGAGCTCAGCCGCCTG
GTGGGGACAGAATGGAGAAATCTTGAGACAGCCAAGAAAGCAGAATATGAAGGCATGATGGGTGGCTATC
CGCCAGGCCTTCCACCTTTGCAGGGCCCAGTTGATGGCCTTGTTAGCATGGGCAGCATGCAGCCACTTCA
CCCTGGGGGGCCTCCACCCCACCATCTTCCGCCAGGTGTGCCTGGCCTCCCGGGCATCCCACCACCGGGT
GTGATGAACCAAGGAGTGGCCCCTATGGTAGGGACTCCAGCACCGGGTGGAAGTCCATATGGACAACAGG
TGGGAGTTTTGGGGCCTCCAGGGCAGCAGGCACCACCTCCATATCCCGGCCCACATCCAGCTGGACCCCC
TGTCATACAGCAGCCAACAACACCCATGTTTGTAGCTCCCCCACCAAAGACCCAGCGGCTTCTTCACTCA
GAGGCCTACCTGAAATACATTGAAGGACTCAGTGCGGAGTCCAACAGCATTAGCAAGTGGGATCAGACAC
TGGCAGCTCGAAGACGCGACGTCCATTTGTCGAAAGAACAGGAGAGCCGCCTACCCTCTCACTGGCTGAA
AAGCAAAGGGGCCCACACCACCATGGCAGATGCCCTCTGGCGCCTTCGAGATTTGATGCTCCGGGACACC
CTCAACATTCGCCAAGCATACAACCTAGAAAATGTTTAAGAATTCCATACCGGTTACCGGGTAGGGGAGG
CGCTTTTCCCAAGGCAGTCTGGAGCATGCGCTTTAGCAGCCCCGCTGGGCACTTGGCGCTACACAAGTGG
CCTCTGGCCTCGCACACATTCCACATCCACCGGTAGGCGCCAACCGGCTCCGTTCTTTGGTGGCCCCTTC
GCGCCACCTTCTACTCCTCCCCTAGTCAGGAAGTTCCCCCCCGCCCCGCAGCTCGCGTCGTGCAGGACGT
GACAAATGGAAGTAGCACGTCTCACTAGTCTCGTGCAGATGGACAGCACCGCTGAGCAATGGAAGCGGGT
AGGCCTTTGGGGCAGCGGCCAATAGCAGCTTTGCTCCTTCGCTTTCTGGGCTCAGAGGCTGGGAAGGGGT
GGGTCCGGGGGCGGGCTCAGGGGCGGGCTCAGGGGCGGGGCGGGCGCCCGAAGGTCCTCCGGAGGCCCGG
CATTCTGCACGCTTCAAAAGCGCACGTCTGCCGCGCTGTTCTCCTCTTCCTCATCTCCGGGCCTTTCGAC
CTGCAGCCCAAGCTTACCATGACCGAGTACAAGCCCACGGTGCGCCTCGCCACCCGCGACGACGTCCCCA
GGGCCGTACGCACCCTCGCCGCCGCGTTCGCCGACTACCCCGCCACGCGCCACACCGTCGATCCGGACCG
CCACATCGAGCGGGTCACCGAGCTGCAAGAACTCTTCCTCACGCGCGTCGGGCTCGACATCGGCAAGGTG
TGGGTCGCGGACGACGGCGCCGCGGTGGCGGTCTGGACCACGCCGGAGAGCGTCGAAGCGGGGGCGGTGT
TCGCCGAGATCGGCCCGCGCATGGCCGAGTTGAGCGGTTCCCGGCTGGCCGCGCAGCAACAGATGGAAGG
CCTCCTGGCGCCGCACCGGCCCAAGGAGCCCGCGTGGTTCCTGGCCACCGTCGGCGTCTCGCCCGACCAC
CAGGGCAAGGGTCTGGGCAGCGCCGTCGTGCTCCCCGGAGTGGAGGCGGCCGAGCGCGCCGGGGTGCCCG
CCTTCCTGGAGACCTCCGCGCCCCGCAACCTCCCCTTCTACGAGCGGCTCGGCTTCACCGTCACCGCCGA
CGTCGAGGTGCCCGAAGGACCGCGCACCTGGTGCATGACCCGCAAGCCCGGTGCCTGAAATTCGATATCA
AGCTTATCGATAATCAACCTCTGGATTACAAAATTTGTGAAAGATTGACTGGTATTCTTAACTATGTTGC
TCCTTTTACGCTATGTGGATACGCTGCTTTAATGCCTTTGTATCATGCTATTGCTTCCCGTATGGCTTTC
ATTTTCTCCTCCTTGTATAAATCCTGGTTGCTGTCTCTTTATGAGGAGTTGTGGCCCGTTGTCAGGCAAC
GTGGCGTGGTGTGCACTGTGTTTGCTGACGCAACCCCCACTGGTTGGGGCATTGCCACCACCTGTCAGCT
CCTTTCCGGGACTTTCGCTTTCCCCCTCCCTATTGCCACGGCGGAACTCATCGCCGCCTGCCTTGCCCGC
TGCTGGACAGGGGCTCGGCTGTTGGGCACTGACAATTCCGTGGTGTTGTCGGGGAAATCATCGTCCTTTC
CTTGGCTGCTCGCCTGTGTTGCCACCTGGATTCTGCGCGGGACGTCCTTCTGCTACGTCCCTTCGGCCCT
CAATCCAGCGGACCTTCCTTCCCGCGGCCTGCTGCCGGCTCTGCGGCCTCTTCCGCGTCTTCGCCTTCGC
CCTCAGACGAGTCGGATCTCCCTTTGGGCCGCCTCCCCGCATCGATACCGTCGACCTCGAGACCTAGAAA
AACATGGAGCAATCACAAGTAGCAATACAGCAGCTACCAATGCTGATTGTGCCTGGCTAGAAGCACAAGA
GGAGGAGGAGGTGGGTTTTCCAGTCACACCTCAGGTACCTTTAAGACCAATGACTTACAAGGCAGCTGTA
GATCTTAGCCACTTTTTAAAAGAAAAGGGGGGACTGGAAGGGCTAATTCACTCCCAACGAAGACAAGATA
TCCTTGATCTGTGGATCTACCACACACAAGGCTACTTCCCTGATTGGCAGAACTACACACCAGGGCCAGG
GATCAGATATCCACTGACCTTTGGATGGTGCTACAAGCTAGTACCAGTTGAGCAAGAGAAGGTAGAAGAA
GCCAATGAAGGAGAGAACACCCGCTTGTTACACCCTGTGAGCCTGCATGGGATGGATGACCCGGAGAGAG
AAGTATTAGAGTGGAGGTTTGACAGCCGCCTAGCATTTCATCACATGGCCCGAGAGCTGCATCCGGACTG
TACTGGGTCTCTCTGGTTAGACCAGATCTGAGCCTGGGAGCTCTCTGGCTAACTAGGGAACCCACTGCTT
AAGCCTCAATAAAGCTTGCCTTGAGTGCTTCAAGTAGTGTGTGCCCGTCTGTTGTGTGACTCTGGTAACT
AGAGATCCCTCAGACCCTTTTAGTCAGTGTGGAAAATCTCTAGCAGGGCCCGTTTAAACCCGCTGATCAG
CCTCGACTGTGCCTTCTAGTTGCCAGCCATCTGTTGTTTGCCCCTCCCCCGTGCCTTCCTTGACCCTGGA
AGGTGCCACTCCCACTGTCCTTTCCTAATAAAATGAGGAAATTGCATCGCATTGTCTGAGTAGGTGTCAT
TCTATTCTGGGGGGTGGGGTGGGGCAGGACAGCAAGGGGGAGGATTGGGAAGACAATAGCAGGCATGCTG
GGGATGCGGTGGGCTCTATGGCTTCTGAGGCGGAAAGAACCAGCTGGGGCTCTAGGGGGTATCCCC
[124 nt withheld, positions 7697-7820]
C
[91 nt withheld, positions 7822-7912]
A
[49 nt withheld, positions 7914-7962]
CCTTTGACGTTGGAGTCCACGTTCTTT
[37 nt withheld, positions 7990-8026]
ACCCTATCTCGGTCTATTCTTTTGATTTATAAGGGATTTTGCCGATTTCGGCCTATTGGTTAAAAAATGA
GCTGATTTAACAAAAATTTAACGCGAATTAATTCTGTGGAATGTGTGTCAGTTAGGGTGTGGAAAGTCCC
CAGGCTCCCCAGCAGGCAGAAGTATGCAAAGCATGCATCTCAATTAGTCAGCAACCAGGTGTGGAAAGTC
CCCAGGCTCCCCAGCAGGCAGAAGTATGCAAAGCATGCATCTCAATTAGTCAGCAACCATAGTCCCGCCC
CTAACTCCGCCCATCCCGCCCCTAACTCCGCCCAGTTCCGCCCATTCTCCGCCCCATGGCTGACTAATTT
TTTTTATTTATGCAGAGGCCGAGGCCGCCTCTGCCTCTGAGCTATTCCAGAAGTAGTGAGGAGGCTTTTT
TGGAGGCCTAGGCTTTTGCAAAAAGCTCCCGGGAGCTTGTATATCCATTTTCGGATCTGATCAGCACGTG
TTGACAATTAATCATCGGCATAGTATATCGGCATAGTATAATACGACAAGGTGAGGAACTAAACCATGGC
CAAGTTGACCAGTGCCGTTCCGGTGCTCACCGCGCGCGACGTCGCCGGAGCGGTCGAGTTCTGGACCGAC
CGGCTCGGGTTCTCCCGGGACTTCGTGGAGGACGACTTCGCCGGTGTGGTCCGGGACGACGTGACCCTGT
TCATCAGCGCGGTCCAGGACCAGGTGGTGCCGGACAACACCCTGGCCTGGGTGTGGGTGCGCGGCCTGGA
CGAGCTGTACGCCGAGTGGTCGGAGGTCGTGTCCACGAACTTCCGGGACGCCTCCGGGCCGGCCATGACC
GAGATCGGCGAGCAGCCGTGGGGGCGGGAGTTCGCCCTGCGCGACCCGGCCGGCAACTGCGTGCACTTCG
TGGCCGAGGAGCAGGACTGACACGTGCTACGAGATTTCGATTCCACCGCCGCCTTCTATGAAAGGTTGGG
CTTCGGAATCGTTTTCCGGGACGCCGGCTGGATGATCCTCCAGCGCGGGGATCTCATGCTGGAGTTCTTC
GCCCACCCCAACTTGTTTATTGCAGCTTATAATGGTTACAAATAAAGCAATAGCATCACAAATTTCACAA
ATAAAGCATTTTTTTCACTGCATTCTAGTTGTGGTTTGTCCAAACTCATCAATGTATCTTATCATGTCTG
TATACCGTCGACCTCTAGCTAGAGCTTGGCGTAATCATGGTCATAGCTGTTTCCTGTGTGAAATTGTTAT
CCGCTCACAATTCCACACAACATACGAGCCGGAAGCATAAAGTGTAAAGCCTGGGGTGCCTAATGAGTGA
GCTAACTCACATTAATTGCGTTGCGCTCACTGCCCGCTTTCCAGTCGGGAAACCTGTCGTGCCAGCTGCA
TTAATGAATCGGCCAACGCGCGGGGAGAGGCGGTTTGCGTATTGGGCGCTCTTCCGCTTCCTCGCTCACT
GACTCGCTGCGCTCGGTCGTTCGGCTGCGGCGAGCGGTATCAGCTCACTCAAAGGCGGTAATACGGTTAT
CCACAGAATCAGGGGATAACGCAGGAAAGAACATGTGAGCAAAAGGCCAGCAAAAGGCCAGGAACCGTAA
AAAGGCCGCGTTGCTGGCGTTTTTCCATAGGCTCCGCCCCCCTGACGAGCATCACAAAAATCGACGCTCA
AGTCAGAGGTGGCGAAACCCGACAGGACTATAAAGATACCAGGCGTTTCCCCCTGGAAGCTCCCTCGTGC
GCTCTCCTGTTCCGACCCTGCCGCTTACCGGATACCTGTCCGCCTTTCTCCCTTCGGGAAGCGTGGCGCT
TTCTCATAGCTCACGCTGTAGGTATCTCAGTTCGGTGTAGGTCGTTCGCTCCAAGCTGGGCTGTGTGCAC
GAACCCCCCGTTCAGCCCGACCGCTGCGCCTTATCCGGTAACTATCGTCTTGAGTCCAACCCGGTAAGAC
ACGACTTATCGCCACTGGCAGCAGCCACTGGTAACAGGATTAGCAGAGCGAGGTATGTAGGCGGTGCTAC
AGAGTTCTTGAAGTGGTGGCCTAACTACGGCTACACTAGAAGAACAGTATTTGGTATCTGCGCTCTGCTG
AAGCCAGTTACCTTCGGAAAAAGAGTTGGTAGCTCTTGATCCGGCAAACAAACCACCGCTGGTAGCGGTG
GTTTTTTTGTTTGCAAGCAGCAGATTACGCGCAGAAAAAAAGGATCTCAAGAAGATCCTTTGATCTTTTC
TACGGGGTCTGACGCTCAGTGGAACGAAAACTCACGTTAAGGGATTTTGGTCATGAGATTATCAAAAAGG
ATCTTCACCTAGATCCTTTTAAATTAAAAATGAAGTTTTAAATCAATCTAAAGTATATATGAGTAAACTT
GGTCTGACAGTTACCAATGCTTAATCAGTGAGGCACCTATCTCAGCGATCTGTCTATTTCGTTCATCCAT
AGTTGCCTGACTCCCCGTCGTGTAGATAACTACGATACGGGAGGGCTTACCATCTGGCCCCAGTGCTGCA
ATGATACCGCGAGACCCACGCTCACCGGCTCCAGATTTATCAGCAATAAACCAGCCAGCCGGAAGGGCCG
AGCGCAGAAGTGGTCCTGCAACTTTATCCGCCTCCATCCAGTCTATTAATTGTTGCCGGGAAGCTAGAGT
AAGTAGTTCGCCAGTTAATAGTTTGCGCAACGTTGTTGCCATTGCTACAGGCATCGTGGTGTCACGCTCG
TCGTTTGGTATGGCTTCATTCAGCTCCGGTTCCCAACGATCAAGGCGAGTTACATGATCCCCCATGTTGT
GCAAAAAAGCGGTTAGCTCCTTCGGTCCTCCGATCGTTGTCAGAAGTAAGTTGGCCGCAGTGTTATCACT
CATGGTTATGGCAGCACTGCATAATTCTCTTACTGTCATGCCATCCGTAAGATGCTTTTCTGTGACTGGT
GAGTACTCAACCAAGTCATTCTGAGAATAGTGTATGCGGCGACCGAGTTGCTCTTGCCCGGCGTCAATAC
GGGATAATACCGCGCCACATAGCAGAACTTTAAAAGTGCTCATCATTGGAAAACGTTCTTCGGGGCGAAA
ACTCTCAAGGATCTTACCGCTGTTGAGATCCAGTTCGATGTAACCCACTCGTGCACCCAACTGATCTTCA
GCATCTTTTACTTTCACCAGCGTTTCTGGGTGAGCAAAAACAGGAAGGCAAAATGCCGCAAAAAAGGGAA
TAAGGGCGACACGGAAATGTTGAATACTCATACTCTTCCTTTTTCAATATTATTGAAGCATTTATCAGGG
TTATTGTCTCATGAGCGGATACATATTTGAATGTATTTAGAAAAATAAACAAATAGGGGTTCCGCGCACA
TTTCCCCGAAAAGTGCCACCTGACGTCGACGGATCGGGAGATCTCCCGATCCCCTATGGTGCACTCTCAG
TACAATCTGCTCTGATGCCGCATAGTTAAGCCAGTATCTGCTCCCTGCTTGTGTGTTGGAGGTCGCTGAG
TAGTGCGCGAGCAAAATTTAAGCTACAACAAGGCAAGGCTTGACCGACAATTGCATGAAGAATCTGCTTA
GGGTTAGGCGTTTTGCGCTGCTTCGCGATGTACGGGCCAGATATACGCGTTGACATTGATTATTGACTAG
TTATTAATAGTAATCAATTACGGGGTCATTAGTTCATAGCCCATATATGGAGTTCCGCGTTACATAACTT
ACGGTAAATGGCCCGCCTGGCTGACCGCCCAACGACCCCCGCCCATTGACGTCAATAATGACGTATGTTC
CCATAGTAACGCCAATAGGGACTTTCCATTGACGTCAATGGGTGGAGTATTTACGGTAAACTGCCCACTT
GGCAGTACATCAAGTGTATCATATGCCAAGTACGCCCCCTATTGACGTCAATGACGGTAAATGGCCCGCC
TGGCATTATGCCCAGTACATGACCTTATGGGACTTTCCTACTTGGCAGTACATCTACGTATTAGTCATCG
CTATTACCATGGTGATGCGGTTTTGGCAGTACATCAATGGGCGTGGATAGCGGTTTGACTCACGGGGATT
TCCAAGTCTCCACCCCATTGACGTCAATGGGAGTTTGTTTTGGCACCAAAATCAACGGGACTTTCCAAAA
TGTCGTAACAACTCCGCCCCATTGACGCAAATGGGCGGTAGGCGTGTACGGTGGGAGGTCTATATAAGCA
GCGCGTTTTGCCTGTACTGGGTCTCTCTGGTTAGACCAGATCTGAGCCTGGGAGCTCTCTGGCTAACTAG
GGAACCCACTGCTTAAGCCTCAATAAAGCTTGCCTTGAGTGCTTCAAGTAGTGTGTGCCCGTCTGTTGTG
TGACTCTGGTAACTAGAGATCCCTCAGACCCTTTTAGTCAGTGTGGAAAATCTCTAGCAGTGGCGCCCGA
ACAGGGACTTGAAAGCGAAAGGGAAACCAGAGGAGCTCTCTCGACGCAGGACTCGGCTTGCTGAAGCGCG
CACGGCAAGAGGCGAGGGGCGGCGACTGGTGAGTACGCCAAAAATTTTGACTAGCGGAGGCTAGAAGGAG
AGAGATGGGTGCGAGAGCGTCAGTATTAAGCGGGGGAGAATTAGATCGCGATGGGAAAAAATTCGGTTAA
GGCCAGGGGGAAAGAAAAAATATAAATTAAAACATATAGTATGGGCAAGCAGGGAGCTAGAACGATTCGC
AGTTAATCCTGGCCTGTTAGAAACATCAGAAGGCTGTAGACAAATACTGGGACAGCTACAACCATCCCTT
CAGACAGGATCAGAAGAACTTAGATCATTATATAATACAGTAGCAACCCTCTATTGTGTGCATCAAAGGA
TAGAGATAAAAGACACCAAGGAAGCTTTAGACAAGATAGAGGAAGAGCAAAACAAAAGTAAGACCACCGC
ACAGCAAGCGGCCGCTGATCTTCAGACCTGGAGGAGGAGATATGAGGGACAATTGGAGAAGTGAATTATA
TAAATATAAAGTAGTAAAAATTGAACCATTAGGAGTAGCACCCACCAAGGCAAAGAGAAGAGTGGTGCAG
AGAGAAAAAAGAGCAGTGGGAATAGGAGCTTTGTTCCTTGGGTTCTTGGGAGCAGCAGGAAGCACTATGG
GCGCAGCGTCAATGACGCTGACGGTACAGGCCAGACAATTATTGTCTGGTATAGTGCAGCAGCAGAACAA
TTTGCTGAGGGCTATTGAGGCGCAACAGCATCTGTTGCAACTCACAGTCTGGGGCATCAAGCAGCTCCAG
GCAAGAATCCTGGCTGTGGAAAGATACCTAAAGGATCAACAGCTCCTGGGGATTTGGGGTTGCTCTGGAA
AACTCATTTGCACCACTGCTGTGCCTTGGAATGCTAGTTGGAGTAATAAATCTCTGGAACAGATTTGGAA
TCACACGACCTGGATGGAGTGGGACAGAGAAATTAACAATTACACAAGCTTAATACACTCCTTAATTGAA
GAATCGCAAAACCAGCAAGAAAAGAATGAACAAGAATTATTGGAATTAGATAAATGGGCAAGTTTGTGGA
ATTGGTTTAACATAACAAATTGGCTGTGGTATATAAAATTATTCATAATGATAGTAGGAGGCTTGGTAGG
TTTAAGAATAGTTTTTGCTGTACTTTCTATAGTGAATAGAGTTAGGCAGGGATATTCACCATTATCGTTT
CAGACCCACCTCCCAACCCCGAGGGGACCCGACAGGCCCGAAGGAATAGAAGAAGAAGGTGGAGAGAGAG
ACAGAGACAGATCCATTCGATTAGTGAACGGATCGGCACTGCGTGCGCCAATTCTGCAGACAAATGGCAG
TATTCATCCACAATTTTAAAAGAAAAGGGGGGATTGGGGGGTACAGTGCAGGGGAAAGAATAGTAGACAT
AATAGCAACAGACATACAAACTAAAGAATTACAAAAACAAATTACAAAAATTCAAAATTTTCGGGTTTAT
TACAGGGACAGCAGAGATCCAGTTTGGTTAGATCTCGAGTTTACCACTCCCTATCAGTGATAGAGAAAAG
TGAAAGTCGAGTTTACCACTCCCTATCAGTGATAGAGAAAAGTGAAAGTCGAGTTTACCACTCCCTATCA
GTGATAGAGAAAAGTGAAAGTCGAGTTTACCACTCCCTATCAGTGATAGAGAAAAGTGAAAGTCGAGTTT
ACCACTCCCTATCAGTGATAGAGAAAAGTGAAAGTCGAGTTTACCACTCCCTATCAGTGATAGAGAAAAG
TGAAAGTCGAGTTTACCACTCCCTATCAGTGATAGAGAAAAGTGAAAGTCGAGCTCGGTACCCGGGTCGA
GGTAGGCGTGTACGGTGGGAGGCCTATATAAGCAGAGCTCGTTTAGTGAACCGTCAGATCGCCTGGAGAC
GCCATCCACGCTGTTTTGACCTCCATAGAAGACACCGGGACCGATCCAGCCTCCGCGGCCCCG
